>Addgene plasmid #241171 | pMid-TCGC-mNeongreen | addgene full sequence | sequence record 482081 | Addgene NGS Result
ATTTGTCCTACTCAGGAGAGCGTTCACCGACAAACAACAGATAAAACGAAAGGCCCAGTCTTCCGACTGA
GCCTTTCGTTTTATTTGATGCCTGGCAGTTCCCTACTCTCGCGTTAACGCTAGCATGGATGTTTTCCCAG
TCACGACGTTGTAAAACGACGGCCAGTCTTAAGCTCGGGCCCGGTCTCTTCGCGCCACCATGGTGAGCAA
GGGCGAGGAGGATAACATGGCCTCTCTCCCAGCGACACATGAGTTACACATCTTTGGCTCCATCAACGGT
GTGGACTTTGACATGGTGGGTCAGGGCACCGGCAATCCAAATGATGGTTATGAGGAGTTAAACCTGAAGT
CCACCAAGGGTGACCTCCAGTTCTCCCCCTGGATTCTGGTCCCTCATATCGGGTATGGCTTCCATCAGTA
CCTGCCCTACCCTGACGGGATGTCGCCTTTCCAGGCCGCCATGGTAGATGGCTCCGGCTACCAAGTCCAT
CGCACAATGCAGTTTGAAGATGGTGCCTCCCTTACTGTTAACTACCGCTACACCTACGAGGGAAGCCACA
TCAAAGGAGAGGCCCAGGTGAAGGGGACTGGTTTCCCTGCTGACGGTCCTGTGATGACCAACTCGCTGAC
CGCTGCGGACTGGTGCAGGTCGAAGAAGACTTACCCCAACGACAAAACCATCATCAGTACCTTTAAGTGG
AGTTACACCACTGGAAATGGCAAGCGCTACCGGAGCACTGCGCGGACCACCTACACCTTTGCCAAGCCAA
TGGCGGCTAACTATCTGAAGAACCAGCCGATGTACGTGTTCCGTAAGACGGAGCTCAAGCACTCCAAGAC
CGAGCTCAACTTCAAGGAGTGGCAAAAGGCCTTTACCGATGTGATGGGCATGGACGAGCTGTACAAGTAA
GCTAGAACTATAGTGAGTCGTATTACGTAGATCCAGACATGATAAGATACATTGATGAGTTTGGACAAAC
CACAACTAGAATGCAGTGAAAAAAATGCTTTATTTGTGAAATTTGTGATGCTATTGCTTTATTTGTAACC
ATTATAAGCTGCAATAAACAAGTTAACAACAACAATTGCATTCATTTTATGTTTCAGGTTCAGGGGGAGG
TGTGGGAGGTTTTTTAATTCCTCAAGAGACCTCTAGACCAGCCAGGACAGAAATGCCTCGACTTCGCTGC
TACCCAAGGTTGCCGGGTGACGCACACCGTGGAAACGGATGAAGGCACGAACCCAGTGGACATAAGCCTG
TTCGGTTCGTAAGCTGTAATGCAAGTAGCGTATGCGCTCACGCAACTGGTCCAGAACCTTGACCGAACGC
AGCGGTGGTAACGGCGCAGTGGCGGTTTTCATGGCTTGTTATGACTGTTTTTTTGGGGTACAGTCTATGC
CTCGGGCATCCAAGCAGCAAGCGCGTTACGCCGTGGGTCGATGTTTGATGTTATGGAGCAGCAACGATGT
TACGCAGCAGGGCAGTCGCCCTAAAACAAAGTTAAACATTATGAGGGAAGCGGTGATCGCCGAAGTATCG
ACTCAACTATCAGAGGTAGTTGGCGTCATCGAGCGCCATCTCGAACCGACGTTGCTGGCCGTACATTTGT
ACGGCTCCGCAGTGGATGGCGGCCTGAAGCCACACAGTGATATTGATTTGCTGGTTACGGTGACCGTAAG
GCTTGATGAAACAACGCGGCGAGCTTTGATCAACGACCTTTTGGAAACTTCGGCTTCCCCTGGAGAGAGC
GAGATTCTCCGCGCTGTAGAAGTCACCATTGTTGTGCACGACGACATCATTCCGTGGCGTTATCCAGCTA
AGCGCGAACTGCAATTTGGAGAATGGCAGCGCAATGACATTCTTGCAGGTATCTTCGAGCCAGCCACGAT
CGACATTGATCTGGCTATCTTGCTGACAAAAGCAAGAGAACATAGCGTTGCCTTGGTAGGTCCAGCGGCG
GAGGAACTCTTTGATCCGGTTCCTGAACAGGATCTATTTGAGGCGCTAAATGAAACCTTAACGCTATGGA
ACTCGCCGCCCGACTGGGCTGGCGATGAGCGAAATGTAGTGCTTACGTTGTCCCGCATTTGGTACAGCGC
AGTAACCGGCAAAATCGCGCCGAAGGATGTCGCTGCCGACTGGGCAATGGAGCGCCTGCCGGCCCAGTAT
CAGCCCGTCATACTTGAAGCTAGACAGGCTTATCTTGGACAAGAAGAAGATCGCTTGGCCTCGCGCGCAG
ATCAGTTGGAAGAATTTGTCCACTACGTGAAAGGCGAGATCACCAAGGTAGTCGGCAAATAACCCTCGAG
CCACCCATGACCAAAATCCCTTAACGTGAGTTACGCGTCGTTCCACTGAGCGTCAGACCCCGTAGAAAAG
ATCAAAGGATCTTCTTGAGATCCTTTTTTTCTGCGCGTAATCTGCTGCTTGCAAACAAAAAAACCACCGC
TACCAGCGGTGGTTTGTTTGCCGGATCAAGAGCTACCAACTCTTTTTCCGAAGGTAACTGGCTTCAGCAG
AGCGCAGATACCAAATACTGTTCTTCTAGTGTAGCCGTAGTTAGGCCACCACTTCAAGAACTCTGTAGCA
CCGCCTACATACCTCGCTCTGCTAATCCTGTTACCAGTGGCTGCTGCCAGTGGCGATAAGTCGTGTCTTA
CCGGGTTGGACTCAAGACGATAGTTACCGGATAAGGCGCAGCGGTCGGGCTGAACGGGGGGTTCGTGCAC
ACAGCCCAGCTTGGAGCGAACGACCTACACCGAACTGAGATACCTACAGCGTGAGCTATGAGAAAGCGCC
ACGCTTCCCGAAGGGAGAAAGGCGGACAGGTATCCGGTAAGCGGCAGGGTCGGAACAGGAGAGCGCACGA
GGGAGCTTCCAGGGGGAAACGCCTGGTATCTTTATAGTCCTGTCGGGTTTCGCCACCTCTGACTTGAGCG
TCGATTTTTGTGATGCTCGTCAGGGGGGCGGAGCCTATGGAAAAACGCCAGCAACGCGGCCTTTTTACGG
TTCCTGGCCTTTTGCTGGCCTTTTGCTCACATGTTCTTTCCTGCGTTATCCCCTGATTCTGTGGATAACC
GTATTACCGCCTTTGAGTGAGCTGATACCGCTCGCCGCAGCCGAACGACCGAGCGCAGCGAGTCAGTGAG
CGAGGAAGCGGAAGAGCGCCCAATACGCAAACCGCCTCTCCCCGCGCGTTGGCCGATTCATTAATGCAGC
TGGCACGACAGGTTTCCCGACTGGAAAGCGGGCAGTGAGCGCAACGCAATTAATACGCGTACCGCTAGCC
AGGAAGAGTTTGTAGAAACGCAAAAAGGCCATCCGTCAGGATGGCCTTCTGCTTAGTTTGATGCCTGGCA
GTTTATGGCGGGCGTCCTGCCCGCCACCCTCCGGGCCGTTGCTTCACAACGTTCAAATCCGCTCCCGGCG
G
Features (pLannotate 1.2.2; 11 found; start..end, strand, type, name):
     41..84      +  terminator     rrnB T1 terminator: Escherichia coli rrnB; transcription terminator T1 from the E. coli rrnB gene
    131..167     -  CDS            lacZα (fragment): LacZα fragment of β-galactosidase; lacZ fragment
    200..907     +  CDS            mNeonGreen: mNeonGreen is a basic (constitutively fluorescent) green/yellow fluorescent protein published in 2013, derived from Branchiostoma lanceolatum. It is reported to be a very rapidly-maturing monomer with moderate acid sensitivity.
    918..935     -  promoter       T7 promoter (fragment): promoter for bacteriophage T7 RNA polymerase
    940..1074    -  polyA_signal   SV40 poly(A) signal: SV40 polyadenylation signal
   1249..1272    +  promoter       Pc promoter (fragment): intI1 (promoter lies within the coding sequence); class 1 integron promoter
   1448..1504    +  CDS            GmR (fragment): gentamycin acetyltransferase; aacC1; confers resistance to gentamycin
   1511..2302    +  CDS            SmR: aminoglycoside adenylyltransferase (Murphy, 1985); aadA; confers resistance to spectinomycin and streptomycin
   2395..2983    +  rep_origin     ori: high-copy-number ColE1/pMB1/pBR322/pUC origin of replication
   3166..3258    +  CDS            lacI (fragment): lac repressor; lacI; The lac repressor binds to the lac operator to inhibit transcription in E. coli. This inhibition can be relieved by adding lactose or isopropyl-β-D-thiogalactopyranoside (IPTG).
   3313..3340    -  terminator     rrnB T2 terminator: transcription terminator T2 from the E. coli rrnB gene
