[The description below was written by a language model from this plasmid's Addgene catalogue record and pLannotate feature annotations shown in this document.]
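Description:
pMid-TCGC-mNeongreen is a small (about 3.4 kb) bacterial entry plasmid that serves as the "middle" module in the mini-Golden subcloning platform, a modular assembly system associated with work on knock-in genome editing in zebrafish. It is built on the pU6a:sgRNA#23 backbone and is propagated in E. coli through a high-copy ColE1/pUC-type origin. Selection is with spectinomycin, conferred by the aadA (SmR) aminoglycoside adenylyltransferase gene. This gene sits downstream of fragments of a class 1 integron Pc promoter and a gentamicin acetyltransferase gene, which appear to be remnants of the integron-derived resistance cassette. Short lacZα and lacI fragments and the rrnB T1 and T2 terminators are further backbone remnants, with the terminators flanking the region that holds the insert.

The payload is the coding sequence for mNeonGreen, a bright, rapidly maturing monomeric green/yellow fluorescent protein derived from Branchiostoma lanceolatum. The record lists a "TCGC linker" as the modification. By its name, this likely refers to the four-base junction that sets how this module joins neighbouring parts during assembly, but the record does not explain it, and the cloning sites are listed as unknown. No promoter is annotated upstream of mNeonGreen, which fits a part meant to be combined with other modules rather than expressed from this plasmid. An SV40 polyadenylation signal and a T7 promoter fragment lie just after the reporter, but both are annotated on the opposite strand, so the SV40 element's role as a terminator for mNeonGreen cannot be confirmed from the table. The plasmid is intended as a donor of the fluorescent reporter module when assembling larger constructs, presumably knock-in donors or reporter cassettes for zebrafish.
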