Addgene plasmid #241171: pMid-TCGC-mNeongreen
Purpose: Middle entry vector for mini-Golden subcloning platform; mNeongreen
Depositing lab: Junsu Kang. Depositing organization: University of Wisconsin, Madison. Publication: Advancing knock-in approaches for robust genome editing in zebrafish. Rodriguez-Parks A, Beezley EG, Manna S, Silaban I, Almutawa SI, Cao S, Ahmed H, Guyer M, Baker S, Richards MP, Kang J. Biol Open. 2026 Feb 2:bio.062472. doi: 10.1242/bio.062472. PubMed 41630603.
Backbone
  Vector backbone: pU6a:sgRNA#23
  Vector type: Mini-Golden
Growth in bacteria
  Bacterial resistance: Spectinomycin, 50 μg/mL
  Growth temperature: 37°C
  Growth strain: DH5alpha
  Copy number: Unknown
Gene/Insert
  Gene/Insert name: mNeongreen
  Species: Synthetic
  Mutation: TCGC linker
  Cloning method: Restriction Enzyme; 5′ cloning site Unknown (unknown if destroyed); 3′ cloning site Unknown (unknown if destroyed)
Terms and licenses: Academic/Nonprofit Terms; Industry Terms: Not Available to Industry
How to cite: pMid-TCGC-mNeongreen was a gift from Junsu Kang (Addgene plasmid # 241171 ; http://n2t.net/addgene:241171 ; RRID:Addgene_241171)
